Addgene plasmid #142219: TFORF0851
Purpose: Lentiviral vector for overexpressing transcription factor ORFs with unique 24-bp barcodes. Barcodes facilitate identification of transcription factors in pooled screens.
Depositing lab: Feng Zhang. Depositing organization: Broad Institute. Publication: A transcription factor atlas of directed differentiation. Joung J, Ma S, Tay T, Geiger-Schuller KR, Kirchgatterer PC, Verdine VK, Guo B, Arias-Garcia MA, Allen WE, Singh A, Kuksenko O, Abudayyeh OO, Gootenberg JS, Fu Z, Macrae RK, Buenrostro JD, Regev A, Zhang F. Cell. 2023 Jan 5;186(1):209-229.e26. doi: 10.1016/j.cell.2022.11.026. PubMed 36608654.
Backbone
  Vector backbone: pLX_TRC317
  Backbone manufacturer: Broad Institute Genetic Perturbation Platform
  Backbone size w/o insert (bp): 8264
  Vector type: Mammalian Expression, Lentiviral
  Selectable markers: Puromycin
Growth in bacteria
  Bacterial resistance: Ampicillin, 100 μg/mL
  Growth temperature: 37°C
  Growth strain: NEB Stable
  Copy number: High Copy
Gene/Insert
  Gene/Insert name: ZIC4
  Species: H. sapiens (human)
  Insert size (bp): 1256
  Entrez Gene: ZIC4 (a.k.a. FLJ42609, FLJ45833)
  Promoter: EF1a
  Cloning method: Unknown
  Sequencing primers: 5′ GGGTGGAGACTGAAGTTAGGCCAG; 3′ CACATAGCGTAAAAGGAGCAACATAG
Terms and licenses: Academic/Nonprofit Terms; Industry Terms: Not Available to Industry
Depositor comments: NM_001168378,ENST00000525172 . The transcription factor ORF portion of this plasmid was synthesized by Genewiz. Please test multiple small colonies in case of plasmid recombination. To make this collection available in a timely manner, a portion of this collection was not fully sequenced by Addgene. If an Addgene verified full plasmid sequence is not available, please contact us prior to placing an order to request the full sequence.
How to cite: TFORF0851 was a gift from Feng Zhang (Addgene plasmid # 142219 ; http://n2t.net/addgene:142219 ; RRID:Addgene_142219)
