[The description below was written by a language model from this plasmid's Addgene catalogue record and pLannotate feature annotations shown in this document.]
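Description:
TFORF0851 is a lentiviral mammalian expression plasmid built on the pLX_TRC317 backbone and carrying the human transcription factor ZIC4 as its open reading frame. It belongs to a barcoded transcription factor ORF collection in which each clone has a unique 24-bp barcode, so that the factor delivered to a cell can be identified in pooled overexpression screens. In bacteria the plasmid is maintained through a high-copy ColE1/pUC-type origin and selected with ampicillin via the β-lactamase gene. An f1 origin and lac/T7/T3 cloning-vector remnants are also present in the backbone. The depositor warns that the plasmid can recombine during propagation, as is common for vectors with repeated LTRs.

The viral portion follows a third-generation, self-inactivating design. An RSV promoter drives a truncated HIV-1 5' LTR, followed by the Ψ packaging signal with a partial gag sequence, the Rev response element for Rev-dependent nuclear export of the genomic RNA, a cPPT/CTS element, and a ΔU3 3' LTR that inactivates LTR promoter activity after integration. Within this unit, an SV40 early promoter expresses puromycin N-acetyltransferase for selecting transduced cells. The strong constitutive EF-1α promoter drives the ZIC4 coding sequence, and a WPRE downstream enhances transcript expression. An SV40 polyadenylation signal lies beyond the 3' LTR.

The annotated ZIC4 coding match is somewhat shorter than the listed insert size. The barcode is not annotated as a feature, so the record does not give its exact position. A short U6 promoter fragment lies between the ORF and the WPRE, but its function is not stated. The construct is intended for producing lentivirus to overexpress ZIC4, for example in directed differentiation screens.
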