Features (pLannotate 1.2.2; 31 found; start..end, strand, type, name):
      5..231     +  promoter       RSV promoter: Rous sarcoma virus enhancer/promoter
    232..412     +  LTR            5' LTR (truncated): truncated 5' long terminal repeat (LTR) from HIV-1
    459..584     +  misc_feature   HIV-1 Ψ: packaging signal of human immunodeficiency virus type 1
    568..931     +  CDS            HIV-1 gag (fragment): gag protein from human immunodeficiency virus 1; gag
   1077..1310    +  misc_feature   RRE: The Rev response element (RRE) of HIV-1 allows for Rev-dependent mRNA export from the nucleus to the cytoplasm.
   1687..1713    +  CDS            Rev (fragment): human immunodeficiency virus 1 (HIV-1) Rev protein; rev; enhances nuclear export of unspliced and incompletely spliced viral mRNAs
   1720..1743    +  promoter       SV40 promoter (fragment): SV40 early promoter
   1744..1815    +  promoter       SV40 promoter (fragment): SV40 enhancer and early promoter
   1839..1974    +  rep_origin     SV40 ori: SV40 origin of replication
   2020..2616    +  CDS            PuroR (fragment): puromycin N-acetyltransferase; pac from Streptomyces; confers resistance to puromycin
   2665..2782    +  misc_feature   cPPT/CTS: central polypurine tract and central termination sequence of HIV-1
   2847..2913    +  CDS            small t antigen (fragment): SV40 (simian virus 40) small t antigen
   2920..4098    +  promoter       EF-1α promoter: strong constitutive promoter for human elongation factor EF-1α
   4265..5266    +  CDS            ZIC4: ZIC4_HUMAN - Experimental evidence at transcript level: Swiss-Prot protein existence level 2. Binds to DNA. From Homo sapiens (Human).
   5282..5335    +  promoter       U6 promoter (fragment): RNA polymerase III promoter for human U6 snRNA
   5377..5965    +  misc_feature   WPRE: woodchuck hepatitis virus posttranscriptional regulatory element
   6016..6035    +  misc_feature   cPPT/CTS (fragment): central polypurine tract and central termination sequence of HIV-1
   6037..6270    +  LTR            3' LTR (ΔU3): self-inactivating 3' long terminal repeat (LTR) from HIV-1
   6348..6469    +  polyA_signal   SV40 poly(A) signal: SV40 polyadenylation signal
   6509..6644    +  rep_origin     SV40 ori: SV40 origin of replication
   6665..6683    -  promoter       T7 promoter: promoter for bacteriophage T7 RNA polymerase
   6691..6846    +  CDS            lacZα (fragment): LacZα fragment of β-galactosidase; lacZ fragment
   6851..7279    +  rep_origin     f1 ori (sequence partly withheld): f1 bacteriophage origin of replication; arrow indicates direction of (+) strand synthesis
   7332..7436    +  promoter       AmpR promoter: bla
   7437..8297    +  CDS            AmpR: β-lactamase; bla; confers resistance to ampicillin, carbenicillin, and related antibiotics
   8468..9056    +  rep_origin     ori: high-copy-number ColE1/pMB1/pBR322/pUC origin of replication
   9239..9331    +  CDS            lacI (fragment): lac repressor; lacI; The lac repressor binds to the lac operator to inhibit transcription in E. coli. This inhibition can be relieved by adding lactose or isopropyl-β-D-thiogalactopyranoside (IPTG).
   9344..9365    +  protein_bind   CAP binding site: CAP binding activates transcription in the presence of cAMP. E. coli catabolite activator protein
   9380..9410    +  promoter       lac promoter: promoter for the E. coli lac operon
   9418..9434    +  protein_bind   lac operator: The lac repressor binds to the lac operator to inhibit transcription in E. coli. This inhibition can be relieved by adding lactose or isopropyl-β-D-thiogalactopyranoside (IPTG). lac repressor encoded by lacI
   9479..9497    +  promoter       T3 promoter: promoter for bacteriophage T3 RNA polymerase
>Addgene plasmid #142219 | TFORF0851 | addgene full sequence | sequence record 397654 | Addgene NGS Result
TTAATGTAGTCTTATGCAATACTCTTGTAGTCTTGCAACATGGTAACGATGAGTTAGCAACATGCCTTAC
AAGGAGAGAAAAAGCACCGTGCATGCCGATTGGTGGAAGTAAGGTGGTACGATCGTGCCTTATTAGGAAG
GCAACAGACGGGTCTGACATGGATTGGACGAACCACTGAATTGCCGCATTGCAGAGATATTGTATTTAAG
TGCCTAGCTCGATACATAAACGGGTCTCTCTGGTTAGACCAGATCTGAGCCTGGGAGCTCTCTGGCTAAC
TAGGGAACCCACTGCTTAAGCCTCAATAAAGCTTGCCTTGAGTGCTTCAAGTAGTGTGTGCCCGTCTGTT
GTGTGACTCTGGTAACTAGAGATCCCTCAGACCCTTTTAGTCAGTGTGGAAAATCTCTAGCAGTGGCGCC
CGAACAGGGACTTGAAAGCGAAAGGGAAACCAGAGGAGCTCTCTCGACGCAGGACTCGGCTTGCTGAAGC
GCGCACGGCAAGAGGCGAGGGGCGGCGACTGGTGAGTACGCCAAAAATTTTGACTAGCGGAGGCTAGAAG
GAGAGAGATGGGTGCGAGAGCGTCAGTATTAAGCGGGGGAGAATTAGATCGCGATGGGAAAAAATTCGGT
TAAGGCCAGGGGGAAAGAAAAAATATAAATTAAAACATATAGTATGGGCAAGCAGGGAGCTAGAACGATT
CGCAGTTAATCCTGGCCTGTTAGAAACATCAGAAGGCTGTAGACAAATACTGGGACAGCTACAACCATCC
CTTCAGACAGGATCAGAAGAACTTAGATCATTATATAATACAGTAGCAACCCTCTATTGTGTGCATCAAA
GGATAGAGATAAAAGACACCAAGGAAGCTTTAGACAAGATAGAGGAAGAGCAAAACAAAAGTAAGACCAC
CGCACAGCAAGCGGCCGCTGATCTTCAGACCTGGAGGAGGAGATATGAGGGACAATTGGAGAAGTGAATT
ATATAAATATAAAGTAGTAAAAATTGAACCATTAGGAGTAGCACCCACCAAGGCAAAGAGAAGAGTGGTG
CAGAGAGAAAAAAGAGCAGTGGGAATAGGAGCTTTGTTCCTTGGGTTCTTGGGAGCAGCAGGAAGCACTA
TGGGCGCAGCGTCAATGACGCTGACGGTACAGGCCAGACAATTATTGTCTGGTATAGTGCAGCAGCAGAA
CAATTTGCTGAGGGCTATTGAGGCGCAACAGCATCTGTTGCAACTCACAGTCTGGGGCATCAAGCAGCTC
CAGGCAAGAATCCTGGCTGTGGAAAGATACCTAAAGGATCAACAGCTCCTGGGGATTTGGGGTTGCTCTG
GAAAACTCATTTGCACCACTGCTGTGCCTTGGAATGCTAGTTGGAGTAATAAATCTCTGGAACAGATTTG
GAATCACACGACCTGGATGGAGTGGGACAGAGAAATTAACAATTACACAAGCTTAATACACTCCTTAATT
GAAGAATCGCAAAACCAGCAAGAAAAGAATGAACAAGAATTATTGGAATTAGATAAATGGGCAAGTTTGT
GGAATTGGTTTAACATAACAAATTGGCTGTGGTATATAAAATTATTCATAATGATAGTAGGAGGCTTGGT
AGGTTTAAGAATAGTTTTTGCTGTACTTTCTATAGTGAATAGAGTTAGGCAGGGATATTCACCATTATCG
TTTCAGACCCACCTCCCAACCCCGAGGGGACCCATGCATTGCATCTCAATTAGTCAGCAACCAGGTGTGG
AAAGTCCCCAGGCTCCCCAGCAGGCAGAAGTATGCAAAGCATGCGTCTCAATTAGTCAGCAACCATAGTC
CCGCCCCTAACTCCGCCCATCCCGCCCCTAACTCCGCCCAGTTCCGCCCATTCTCCGCCCCATGGCTGAC
TAATTTTTTTTATTTATGCAGAGGCCGAGGCCGCCTCGGCCTCTGAGCTATTCCAGAAGTAGTGAGGAGG
CTTTTTTGGAGGCCTAGGCTTTTGCAAAAAGCTTTCTAGAGGTACCACCGGAGCTTACCATGACCGAGTA
CAAGCCCACGGTGCGCCTCGCCACCCGCGACGACGTCCCCAGGGCCGTACGCACCCTCGCCGCCGCGTTC
GCCGACTACCCCGCCACGCGCCACACCGTCGATCCGGACCGCCACATCGAGCGGGTCACCGAGCTGCAAG
AACTCTTCCTCACGCGCGTCGGGCTCGACATCGGCAAGGTGTGGGTCGCGGACGACGGCGCCGCCGTGGC
GGTCTGGACCACGCCGGAGAGCGTCGAAGCGGGGGCGGTGTTCGCCGAGATCGGCCCGCGCATGGCCGAG
TTGAGCGGTTCCCGGCTGGCCGCGCAGCAACAGATGGAAGGCCTCCTGGCGCCGCACCGGCCCAAGGAGC
CCGCGTGGTTCCTGGCCACCGTCGGCGTCTCGCCCGACCACCAGGGCAAGGGTCTGGGCAGCGCCGTCGT
GCTCCCCGGAGTGGAGGCGGCCGAGCGCGCCGGGGTGCCCGCCTTCCTGGAGACCTCCGCGCCCCGCAAC
CTCCCCTTCTACGAGCGGCTCGGCTTCACCGTCACCGCCGACGTCGAGGTGCCCGAAGGACCGCGCACCT
GGTGCATGACCCGCAAGCCCGGTGCCAGTTAACGAATTCTAGATCTTGAGACAAATGGCAGTATTCATCC
ACAATTTTAAAAGAAAAGGGGGGATTGGGGGGTACAGTGCAGGGGAAAGAATAGTAGACATAATAGCAAC
AGACATACAAACTAAAGAATTACAAAAACAAATTACAAAAATTCAAAATTTTCGGGTTTATTACAGGGAC
AGCAGAGATCCACTTTGGCGCCGGCTCGAGGCCTGCAGGTGCAAAGATGGATAAAGTTTTAAACAGAGAG
GAATCTTTGCAGCTAATGGACCTTCTAGGTCTTGAAAGGAGTGGGAATTGGCTCCGGTGCCCGTCAGTGG
GCAGAGCGCACATCGCCCACAGTCCCCGAGAAGTTGGGGGGAGGGGTCGGCAATTGAACCGGTGCCTAGA
GAAGGTGGCGCGGGGTAAACTGGGAAAGTGATGTCGTGTACTGGCTCCGCCTTTTTCCCGAGGGTGGGGG
AGAACCGTATATAAGTGCAGTAGTCGCCGTGAACGTTCTTTTTCGCAACGGGTTTGCCGCCAGAACACAG
GTAAGTGCCGTGTGTGGTTCCCGCGGGCCTGGCCTCTTTACGGGTTATGGCCCTTGCGTGCCTTGAATTA
CTTCCACCTGGCTGCAGTACGTGATTCTTGATCCCGAGCTTCGGGTTGGAAGTGGGTGGGAGAGTTCGAG
GCCTTGCGCTTAAGGAGCCCCTTCGCCTCGTGCTTGAGTTGAGGCCTGGCCTGGGCGCTGGGGCCGCCGC
GTGCGAATCTGGTGGCACCTTCGCGCCTGTCTCGCTGCTTTCGATAAGTCTCTAGCCATTTAAAATTTTT
GATGACCTGCTGCGACGCTTTTTTTCTGGCAAGATAGTCTTGTAAATGCGGGCCAAGATCTGCACACTGG
TATTTCGGTTTTTGGGGCCGCGGGCGGCGACGGGGCCCGTGCGTCCCAGCGCACATGTTCGGCGAGGCGG
GGCCTGCGAGCGCGGCCACCGAGAATCGGACGGGGGTAGTCTCAAGCTGGCCGGCCTGCTCTGGTGCCTG
GCCTCGCGCCGCCGTGTATCGCCCCGCCCTGGGCGGCAAGGCTGGCCCGGTCGGCACCAGTTGCGTGAGC
GGAAAGATGGCCGCTTCCCGGCCCTGCTGCAGGGAGCTCAAAATGGAGGACGCGGCGCTCGGGAGAGCGG
GCGGGTGAGTCACCCACACAAAGGAAAAGGGCCTTTCCGTCCTCAGCCGTCGCTTCATGTGACTCCACGG
AGTACCGGGCGCCGTCCAGGCACCTCGATTAGTTCTCGAGCTTTTGGAGTACGTCGTCTTTAGGTTGGGG
GGAGGGGTTTTATGCGATGGAGTTTCCCCACACTGAGTGGGTGGAGACTGAAGTTAGGCCAGCTTGGCAC
TTGATGTAATTCTCCTTGGAATTTGCCCTTTTTGAGTTTGGATCTTGGTTCATTCTCAAGCCTCAGACAG
TGGTTCAAAGTTTTTTTCTTCCATTTCAGGTGTCGTGAGGCTAGCACCGCCACCATGCCGCCCTTCTGTA
GGAATGCAAAGTTAGGCCTCCTTTCTTTCCTGATTTGTGCTGGAAGGAGCTTATTACCTTTGGGGAAGAA
TGCCTTTTGGTTAGAAAGAATTGAAAATAATAATACCCTCTGGGAAAAGGCTCAAAGTCAGAAAATGAGA
TACAAGACATCCTTGGTGATGAGGAAACGATTACGGCTTTACCGAAACACTCTTAAAGAGTCAAGTAGCA
GCTCTGGACACCATGGCCCCCAGCTCACCGCCGCCTCCAGCCCCTCGGTGTTCCCGGGCCTCCACGAGGA
GCCTCCCCAGGCCTCCCCCAGCCGTCCTTTGAATGGACTCCTGCGTCTGGGGCTCCCTGGAGACATGTAC
GCGCGGCCGGAGCCCTTCCCGCCAGGGCCTGCGGCCCGCAGCGACGCCCTGGCAGCTGCCGCAGCCCTGC
ATGGCTACGGGGGCATGAACCTGACGGTGAACCTCGCTGCGCCCCACGGTCCTGGCGCTTTCTTCCGCTA
CATGCGCCAGCCCATCAAACAGGAGCTCATCTGCAAGTGGCTGGCGGCCGACGGCACCGCGACCCCGAGC
CTCTGCTCCAAAACTTTCAGCACCATGCACGAGCTGGTCACGCACGTCACCGTGGAGCACGTCGGCGGCC
CGGAACAGGCCAACCACATTTGCTTCTGGGAGGAGTGTCCGCGCCAGGGAAAGCCCTTCAAAGCCAAATA
CAAACTTGTAAATCACATCCGCGTGCACACGGGCGAGAAGCCCTTCCCTTGTCCTTTCCCGGGGTGTGGG
AAGGTCTTTGCTAGATCAGAAAATCTCAAAATACACAAACGAACTCACACAGGCGAGAAGCCCTTCAGAT
GCGAGTTCGAGGGCTGCGAGCGGCGCTTCGCCAACAGCAGCGACCGTAAGAAGCATTCGCACGTGCACAC
TAGCGACAAGCCATACACGTGCAAGGTGCGGGGCTGCGACAAGTGCTACACGCACCCCAGCTCGCTGCGT
AAGCACATGAAGGTGCACGGGCGCTCGCCGCCGCCCAGCTCTGGCTACGATTCGGCTACACCGTCTGCCC
TCGTGTCGCCCTCGTCGGACTGCGGCCACAAGTCCCAGGTGGCCTCCTCGGCGGCGGTGGCGGCGCGTAC
CGCCGACTTGAGCGAATAGTAATGAACTAGTCCGTAACTTGAAAGTATTTCGATTTCTTGGCTTTATATA
TCTTGTGGAAAGGACGAATGATAACTTATGTAGCCGTATCGACGCGTTAAGTCGACAATCAACCTCTGGA
TTACAAAATTTGTGAAAGATTGACTGGTATTCTTAACTATGTTGCTCCTTTTACGCTATGTGGATACGCT
GCTTTAATGCCTTTGTATCATGCTATTGCTTCCCGTATGGCTTTCATTTTCTCCTCCTTGTATAAATCCT
GGTTGCTGTCTCTTTATGAGGAGTTGTGGCCCGTTGTCAGGCAACGTGGCGTGGTGTGCACTGTGTTTGC
TGACGCAACCCCCACTGGTTGGGGCATTGCCACCACCTGTCAGCTCCTTTCCGGGACTTTCGCTTTCCCC
CTCCCTATTGCCACGGCGGAACTCATCGCCGCCTGCCTTGCCCGCTGCTGGACAGGGGCTCGGCTGTTGG
GCACTGACAATTCCGTGGTGTTGTCGGGGAAATCATCGTCCTTTCCTTGGCTGCTCGCCTGTGTTGCCAC
CTGGATTCTGCGCGGGACGTCCTTCTGCTACGTCCCTTCGGCCCTCAATCCAGCGGACCTTCCTTCCCGC
GGCCTGCTGCCGGCTCTGCGGCCTCTTCCGCGTCTTCGCCTTCGCCCTCAGACGAGTCGGATCTCCCTTT
GGGCCGCCTCCCCGCGTCGACTTTAAGACCAATGACTTACAAGGCAGCTGTAGATCTTAGCCACTTTTTA
AAAGAAAAGGGGGGACTGGAAGGGCTAATTCACTCCCAACGAAGACAAGATCTGCTTTTTGCTTGTACTG
GGTCTCTCTGGTTAGACCAGATCTGAGCCTGGGAGCTCTCTGGCTAACTAGGGAACCCACTGCTTAAGCC
TCAATAAAGCTTGCCTTGAGTGCTTCAAGTAGTGTGTGCCCGTCTGTTGTGTGACTCTGGTAACTAGAGA
TCCCTCAGACCCTTTTAGTCAGTGTGGAAAATCTCTAGCAGTACGTATAGTAGTTCATGTCATCTTATTA
TTCAGTATTTATAACTTGCAAAGAAATGAATATCAGAGAGTGAGAGGAACTTGTTTATTGCAGCTTATAA
TGGTTACAAATAAAGCAATAGCATCACAAATTTCACAAATAAAGCATTTTTTTCACTGCATTCTAGTTGT
GGTTTGTCCAAACTCATCAATGTATCTTATCATGTCTGGCTCTAGCTATCCCGCCCCTAACTCCGCCCAT
CCCGCCCCTAACTCCGCCCAGTTCCGCCCATTCTCCGCCCCATGGCTGACTAATTTTTTTTATTTATGCA
GAGGCCGAGGCCGCCTCGGCCTCTGAGCTATTCCAGAAGTAGTGAGGAGGCTTTTTTGGAGGCCTAGGGA
CGTACCCAATTCGCCCTATAGTGAGTCGTATTACGCGCGCTCACTGGCCGTCGTTTTACAACGTCGTGAC
TGGGAAAACCCTGGCGTTACCCAACTTAATCGCCTTGCAGCACATCCCCCTTTCGCCAGCTGGCGTAATA
GCGAAGAGGCCCGCACCGATCGCCCTTCCCAACAGTTGCGCAGCCTGAATGGCGAATGGG
[124 nt withheld, positions 6851-6974]
C
[91 nt withheld, positions 6976-7066]
A
[49 nt withheld, positions 7068-7116]
CCTTTGACGTTGGAGTCCACGTTCTTT
[37 nt withheld, positions 7144-7180]
ACCCTATCTCGGTCTATTCTTTTGATTTATAAGGGATTTTGCCGATTTCGGCCTATTGGTTAAAAAATGA
GCTGATTTAACAAAAATTTAACGCGAATTTTAACAAAATATTAACGCTTACAATTTAGGTGGCACTTTTC
GGGGAAATGTGCGCGGAACCCCTATTTGTTTATTTTTCTAAATACATTCAAATATGTATCCGCTCATGAG
ACAATAACCCTGATAAATGCTTCAATAATATTGAAAAAGGAAGAGTATGAGTATTCAACATTTCCGTGTC
GCCCTTATTCCCTTTTTTGCGGCATTTTGCCTTCCTGTTTTTGCTCACCCAGAAACGCTGGTGAAAGTAA
AAGATGCTGAAGATCAGTTGGGTGCACGAGTGGGTTACATCGAACTGGATCTCAACAGCGGTAAGATCCT
TGAGAGTTTTCGCCCCGAAGAACGTTTTCCAATGATGAGCACTTTTAAAGTTCTGCTATGTGGCGCGGTA
TTATCCCGTATTGACGCCGGGCAAGAGCAACTCGGTCGCCGCATACACTATTCTCAGAATGACTTGGTTG
AGTACTCACCAGTCACAGAAAAGCATCTTACGGATGGCATGACAGTAAGAGAATTATGCAGTGCTGCCAT
AACCATGAGTGATAACACTGCGGCCAACTTACTTCTGACAACGATCGGAGGACCGAAGGAGCTAACCGCT
TTTTTGCACAACATGGGGGATCATGTAACTCGCCTTGATCGTTGGGAACCGGAGCTGAATGAAGCCATAC
CAAACGACGAGCGTGACACCACGATGCCTGTAGCAATGGCAACAACGTTGCGCAAACTATTAACTGGCGA
ACTACTTACTCTAGCTTCCCGGCAACAATTAATAGACTGGATGGAGGCGGATAAAGTTGCAGGACCACTT
CTGCGCTCGGCCCTTCCGGCTGGCTGGTTTATTGCTGATAAATCTGGAGCCGGTGAGCGTGGGTCTCGCG
GTATCATTGCAGCACTGGGGCCAGATGGTAAGCCCTCCCGTATCGTAGTTATCTACACGACGGGGAGTCA
GGCAACTATGGATGAACGAAATAGACAGATCGCTGAGATAGGTGCCTCACTGATTAAGCATTGGTAACTG
TCAGACCAAGTTTACTCATATATACTTTAGATTGATTTAAAACTTCATTTTTAATTTAAAAGGATCTAGG
TGAAGATCCTTTTTGATAATCTCATGACCAAAATCCCTTAACGTGAGTTTTCGTTCCACTGAGCGTCAGA
CCCCGTAGAAAAGATCAAAGGATCTTCTTGAGATCCTTTTTTTCTGCGCGTAATCTGCTGCTTGCAAACA
AAAAAACCACCGCTACCAGCGGTGGTTTGTTTGCCGGATCAAGAGCTACCAACTCTTTTTCCGAAGGTAA
CTGGCTTCAGCAGAGCGCAGATACCAAATACTGTTCTTCTAGTGTAGCCGTAGTTAGGCCACCACTTCAA
GAACTCTGTAGCACCGCCTACATACCTCGCTCTGCTAATCCTGTTACCAGTGGCTGCTGCCAGTGGCGAT
AAGTCGTGTCTTACCGGGTTGGACTCAAGACGATAGTTACCGGATAAGGCGCAGCGGTCGGGCTGAACGG
GGGGTTCGTGCACACAGCCCAGCTTGGAGCGAACGACCTACACCGAACTGAGATACCTACAGCGTGAGCT
ATGAGAAAGCGCCACGCTTCCCGAAGGGAGAAAGGCGGACAGGTATCCGGTAAGCGGCAGGGTCGGAACA
GGAGAGCGCACGAGGGAGCTTCCAGGGGGAAACGCCTGGTATCTTTATAGTCCTGTCGGGTTTCGCCACC
TCTGACTTGAGCGTCGATTTTTGTGATGCTCGTCAGGGGGGCGGAGCCTATGGAAAAACGCCAGCAACGC
GGCCTTTTTACGGTTCCTGGCCTTTTGCTGGCCTTTTGCTCACATGTTCTTTCCTGCGTTATCCCCTGAT
TCTGTGGATAACCGTATTACCGCCTTTGAGTGAGCTGATACCGCTCGCCGCAGCCGAACGACCGAGCGCA
GCGAGTCAGTGAGCGAGGAAGCGGAAGAGCGCCCAATACGCAAACCGCCTCTCCCCGCGCGTTGGCCGAT
TCATTAATGCAGCTGGCACGACAGGTTTCCCGACTGGAAAGCGGGCAGTGAGCGCAACGCAATTAATGTG
AGTTAGCTCACTCATTAGGCACCCCAGGCTTTACACTTTATGCTTCCGGCTCGTATGTTGTGTGGAATTG
TGAGCGGATAACAATTTCACACAGGAAACAGCTATGACCATGATTACGCCAAGCGCGCAATTAACCCTCA
CTAAAGGGAACAAAAGCTGGAGCTGCAAGC
