>Addgene plasmid #142219 | TFORF0851 | depositor partial sequence | sequence record 278795 | Insert
ACCGCCACCATGCCGCCCTTCTGTAGGAATGCAAAGTTAGGCCTCCTTTCTTTCCTGATTTGTGCTGGAA
GGAGCTTATTACCTTTGGGGAAGAATGCCTTTTGGTTAGAAAGAATTGAAAATAATAATACCCTCTGGGA
AAAGGCTCAAAGTCAGAAAATGAGATACAAGACATCCTTGGTGATGAGGAAACGATTACGGCTTTACCGA
AACACTCTTAAAGAGTCAAGTAGCAGCTCTGGACACCATGGCCCCCAGCTCACCGCCGCCTCCAGCCCCT
CGGTGTTCCCGGGCCTCCACGAGGAGCCTCCCCAGGCCTCCCCCAGCCGTCCTTTGAATGGACTCCTGCG
TCTGGGGCTCCCTGGAGACATGTACGCGCGGCCGGAGCCCTTCCCGCCAGGGCCTGCGGCCCGCAGCGAC
GCCCTGGCAGCTGCCGCAGCCCTGCATGGCTACGGGGGCATGAACCTGACGGTGAACCTCGCTGCGCCCC
ACGGTCCTGGCGCTTTCTTCCGCTACATGCGCCAGCCCATCAAACAGGAGCTCATCTGCAAGTGGCTGGC
GGCCGACGGCACCGCGACCCCGAGCCTCTGCTCCAAAACTTTCAGCACCATGCACGAGCTGGTCACGCAC
GTCACCGTGGAGCACGTCGGCGGCCCGGAACAGGCCAACCACATTTGCTTCTGGGAGGAGTGTCCGCGCC
AGGGAAAGCCCTTCAAAGCCAAATACAAACTTGTAAATCACATCCGCGTGCACACGGGCGAGAAGCCCTT
CCCTTGTCCTTTCCCGGGGTGTGGGAAGGTCTTTGCTAGATCAGAAAATCTCAAAATACACAAACGAACT
CACACAGGCGAGAAGCCCTTCAGATGCGAGTTCGAGGGCTGCGAGCGGCGCTTCGCCAACAGCAGCGACC
GTAAGAAGCATTCGCACGTGCACACTAGCGACAAGCCATACACGTGCAAGGTGCGGGGCTGCGACAAGTG
CTACACGCACCCCAGCTCGCTGCGTAAGCACATGAAGGTGCACGGGCGCTCGCCGCCGCCCAGCTCTGGC
TACGATTCGGCTACACCGTCTGCCCTCGTGTCGCCCTCGTCGGACTGCGGCCACAAGTCCCAGGTGGCCT
CCTCGGCGGCGGTGGCGGCGCGTACCGCCGACTTGAGCGAATAGTAATGAACTAGTCCGTAACTTGAAAG
TATTTCGATTTCTTGGCTTTATATATCTTGTGGAAAGGACGAATGATAACTTATGTAGCCGTATCG
