>Addgene plasmid #142219 | TFORF0851 | depositor partial sequence | sequence record 278796 | Barcode
ATGATAACTTATGTAGCCGTATCG
